>Addgene plasmid #154741 | pEPYC1CB0495 | depositor full sequence | sequence record 299675 | pEPYC1CB0495 sequence 7021 bps
GCAATTGTCTTCTGCACGAAGTGGTTTAAACTATCAGTGTTTGACAGGATATATTGGCGGGTAAACCTAA
GAGAAAAGAGCGTTTATTAGAATAATCGGATATTTAAAAGGGCGTGAAAAGGTTTATCCGTTCGTCCATT
TGTATGTGCATGCCAACCACAGGGTTCCCCAGATCAGGCGCTGGCTGCTGAACCCCCAGCCGGAACTGAC
CCCACAAGGCCCTAGCGTTTGCAATGCACCAGGTCATCATTGACCCAGGCGTGTTCCACCAGGCCGCTGC
CTCGCAACTCTTCGCAGGCTTCGCCGACCTGCTCGCGCCACTTCTTCACGCGGGTGGAATCCGATCCGCA
CATGAGGCGGAAGGTTTCCAGCTTGAGCGGGTACGGCTCCCGGTGCGAGCTGAAATAGTCGAACATCCGT
CGGGCCGTCGGCGACAGCTTGCGGTACTTCTCCCATATGAATTTCGTGTAGTGGTCGCCAGCAAACAGCA
CGACGATTTCCTCGTCGATCAGGACCTGGCAACGGGACGTTTTCTTGCCACGGTCCAGGACGCGGAAGCG
GTGCAGCAGCGACACCGATTCCAGGTGCCCAACGCGGTCGGACGTGAAGCCCATCGCCGTCGCCTGTAGG
CGCGACAGGCATTCCTCGGCCTTCGTGTAATACCGGCCATTGATCGACCAGCCCAGGTCCTGGCAAAGCT
CGTAGAACGTGAAGGTGATCGGCTCGCCGATAGGGGTGCGCTTCGCGTACTCCAACACCTGCTGCCACAC
CAGTTCGTCATCGTCGGCCCGCAGCTCGACGCCGGTGTAGGTGATCTTCACGTCCTTGTTGACGTGGAAA
ATGACCTTGTTTTGCAGCGCCTCGCGCGGGATTTTCTTGTTGCGCGTGGTGAACAGGGCAGAGCGGGCCG
TGTCGTTTGGCATCGCTCGCATCGTGTCCGGCCACGGCGCAATATCGAACAAGGAAAGCTGCATTTCCTT
GATCTGCTGCTTCGTGTGTTTCAGCAACGCGGCCTGCTTGGCCTCGCTGACCTGTTTTGCCAGGTCCTCG
CCGGCGGTTTTTCGCTTCTTGGTCGTCATAGTTCCTCGCGTGTCGATGGTCATCGACTTCGCCAAACCTG
CCGCCTCCTGTTCAAGACGACGCGAACGCTCCACGGCGGCCGATGGCGCGGGCAGGGCAGGGGGAGCCAG
TTGCACGCTGTCGCGCTCGATCTTGGCCGTAGCTTGCTGGACCATCGAGCCGACGGACTGGAAGGTTTCG
CGGGGCGCACGCATGACGGTGCGGCTTGCGATGGTTTCGGCATCCTCGGCGGAAAACCCCGCGTCGATCA
GTTCTTGCCTGTATGCCTTCCGGTCAAACGTCCGATTCATTCACCCTCCTTGCGGGATTGCCCCGACTCA
CGCCGGGGCAATGTGCCCTTATTCCTGATTTGACCCGCCTGGTGCCTTGGTGTCCAGATAATCCACCTTA
TCGGCAATGAAGTCGGTCCCGTAGACCGTCTGGCCGTCCTTCTCGTACTTGGTATTCCGAATCTTGCCCT
GCACGAATACCAGCGACCCCTTGCCCAAATACTTGCCGTGGGCCTCGGCCTGAGAGCCAAAACACTTGAT
GCGGAAGAAGTCGGTGCGCTCCTGCTTGTCGCCGGCATCGTTGCGCCACATCTAGGATCTGCCAGGAACC
GTAAAAAGGCCGCGTTGCTGGCGTTTTTCCATAGGCTCCGCCCCCCTGACGAGCATCACAAAAATCGACG
CTCAAGTCAGAGGTGGCGAAACCCGACAGGACTATAAAGATACCAGGCGTTTCCCCCTGGAAGCTCCCTC
GTGCGCTCTCCTGTTCCGACCCTGCCGCTTACCGGATACCTGTCCGCCTTTCTCCCTTCGGGAAGCGTGG
CGCTTTCTCATAGCTCACGCTGTAGGTATCTCAGTTCGGTGTAGGTCGTTCGCTCCAAGCTGGGCTGTGT
GCACGAACCCCCCGTTCAGCCCGACCGCTGCGCCTTATCCGGTAACTATCGTCTTGAGTCCAACCCGGTA
AGACACGACTTATCGCCACTGGCAGCAGCCACTGGTAACAGGATTAGCAGAGCGAGGTATGTAGGCGGTG
CTACAGAGTTCTTGAAGTGGTGGCCTAACTACGGCTACACTAGAAGAACAGTATTTGGTATCTGCGCTCT
GCTGAAGCCAGTTACCTTCGGAAAAAGAGTTGGTAGCTCTTGATCCGGCAAACAAACCACCGCTGGTAGC
GGTGGTTTTTTTGTTTGCAAGCAGCAGATTACGCGCAGAAAAAAAGGATCTCAAGAAGATCCTTTGATCT
TTTCTACGGGGTCTGACGCTCAGTGGAACGAAAACTCACGTTAAGGGATTTTGGTCATGAGATTATCAAA
AAGGATCTTCACCTAGATCCTTTTAAATTAAAAATGAAGTTTTAAATCAATCTAAAGTATATATGAGTAA
ACTTGGTCTGACAGTTACCAATGCTTAATCAGTGAGGCACCTATCTCAGCGATCTGTCTATTTCGTTCAT
CCATAGTTGCCTGACTCCCCGTCGTGTAGATAACTACGATACGGGAGGGCTTACCATCTGGCCCCAGTGC
TGCAATGATACCGCGAGAACCACGCTCACCGGCTCCAGATTTATCAGCAATAAACCAGCCAGCCGGAAGG
GCCGAGCGCAGAAGTGGTCCTGCAACTTTATCCGCCTCCATCCAGTCTATTAATTGTTGCCGGGAAGCTA
GAGTAAGTAGTTCGCCAGTTAATAGTTTGCGCAACGTTGTTGCCATTGCTACAGGCATCGTGGTGTCACG
CTCGTCGTTTGGTATGGCTTCATTCAGCTCCGGTTCCCAACGATCAAGGCGAGTTACATGATCCCCCATG
TTGTGCAAAAAAGCGGTTAGCTCCTTCGGTCCTCCGATCGTTGTCAGAAGTAAGTTGGCCGCAGTGTTAT
CACTCATGGTTATGGCAGCACTGCATAATTCTCTTACTGTCATGCCATCCGTAAGATGCTTTTCTGTGAC
TGGTGAGTACTCAACCAAGTCATTCTGAGAATAGTGTATGCGGCGACCGAGTTGCTCTTGCCCGGCGTCA
ATACGGGATAATACCGCGCCACATAGCAGAACTTTAAAAGTGCTCATCATTGGAAAACGTTCTTCGGGGC
GAAAACTCTCAAGGATCTTACCGCTGTTGAGATCCAGTTCGATGTAACCCACTCGTGCACCCAACTGATC
TTCAGCATCTTTTACTTTCACCAGCGTTTCTGGGTGAGCAAAAACAGGAAGGCAAAATGCCGCAAAAAAG
GGAATAAGGGCGACACGGAAATGTTGAATACTCATACTCTTCCTTTTTCAATATTATTGAAGCATTTATC
AAGGTTATTGTCTCATGAGCGGATACATATTTGAATGTATTTAGAAAAATAAACAAATAGGGGTTCCGCG
CACGAATTGGCCAGCGCTGCCATTTTTGGGGTGAGGCCGTTCGCGGCCGAGGGGCGCAGCCCCTGGGGGG
ATGGGAGGCCCGCGTTAGCGGGCCGGGAGGGTTCGAGAAGGGGGGGCACCCCCCTTCGGCGTGCGCGGTC
ACGCGCACAGGGCGCAGCCCTGGTTAAAAACAAGGTTTATAAATATTGGTTTAAAAGCAGGTTAAAAGAC
AGGTTAGCGGTGGCCGAAAAACGGGCGGAAACCCTTGCAAATGCTGGATTTTCTGCCTGTGGACAGCCCC
TCAAATGTCAATAGGTGCGCCCCTCATCTGTCAGCACTCTGCCCCTCAAGTGTCAAGGATCGCGCCCCTC
ATCTGTCAGTAGTCGCGCCCCTCAAGTGTCAATACCGCAGGGCACTTATCCCCAGGCTTGTCCACATCAT
CTGTGGGAAACTCGCGTAAAATCAGGCGTTTTCGCCGATTTGCGAGGCTGGCCAGCTCCACGTCGCCGGC
CGAAATCGAGCCTGCCCCTCATCTGTCAACGCCGCGCCGGGTGAGTCGGCCCCTCAAGTGTCAACGTCCG
CCCCTCATCTGTCAGTGAGGGCCAAGTTTTCCGCGAGGTATCCACAACGCCGGCGGCCGCGGTGTCTCGC
ACACGGCTTCGACGGCGTTTCTGGCGCGTTTGCAGGGCCATAGACGGCCGCCAGCCCAGCGGCGAGGGCA
ACCAGCCCGGTGAGCGTCGCAAAGGAGATCCTGATCTGACTGATGGGCTGCCTGTATCGAGTGGTGATTT
TGTGCCGAGCTGCCGGTCGGGGAGCTGTTGGCTGGCTGGTGGCAGGATATATTGTGGTGTAAACAAATTG
ACGCTTAGACAACTTAATAACACATTGCGGACGTTTTTAATGTACTGGGGTGGATGCAGTGGGCCCCACT
CTGTGAAGACAATGCCGAATTCGGATCCGGAGGGAGGCGTGTCGTTTTAGTGAGGTTTTCAACAAATCGA
AAGGACAGTAGGAAAAAGAAGAGGTCTATATAAGGTTTTGCTATTCATTGAAAGCAGTAGTGACTGATTT
GTATATATACTGTATTTTTACAACAATTACCAACAACAACAAACAACAAACAACATTACAATTACTATTT
ACAATTACAATGGAGGACGCCAAAAACATAAAGAAAGGCCCGGCGCCATTCTATCCGCTGGAAGATGGAA
CCGCTGGAGAGCAACTGCATAAGGCTATGAAGAGATACGCCCTGGTTCCTGGAACAATTGCTTTTACAGA
TGCACATATCGAGGTGGACATCACTTACGCTGAGTACTTCGAAATGTCCGTTCGGTTGGCAGAAGCTATG
AAACGATATGGGCTGAATACAAATCACAGAATCGTCGTATGCAGTGAAAACTCTCTTCAATTCTTTATGC
CGGTGTTGGGCGCGTTATTTATCGGAGTTGCAGTTGCGCCCGCGAACGACATTTATAATGAACGTGAATT
GCTCAACAGTATGGGCATTTCGCAGCCTACCGTGGTGTTCGTTTCCAAAAAGGGGTTGCAAAAAATTTTG
AACGTGCAAAAAAAGCTCCCAATCATCCAAAAAATTATTATCATGGATTCTAAAACGGATTACCAGGGAT
TTCAGTCGATGTACACGTTCGTCACATCTCATCTACCTCCCGGTTTTAATGAATACGATTTTGTGCCAGA
GTCCTTCGATAGGGACAAGACAATTGCACTGATCATGAACTCCTCTGGATCTACTGGTCTGCCTAAAGGT
GTCGCTCTGCCTCATAGAACTGCCTGCGTGAGATTCTCGCATGCCAGAGATCCTATTTTTGGCAATCAAA
TCATTCCGGATACTGCGATTTTAAGTGTTGTTCCATTCCATCACGGTTTTGGAATGTTTACTACACTCGG
ATATTTGATATGTGGATTTCGAGTCGTCTTAATGTATAGATTTGAAGAAGAACTGTTTCTGAGGAGCCTT
CAGGATTACAAGATTCAAAGTGCGCTGCTGGTGCCAACCCTATTCTCCTTCTTCGCCAAAAGCACTCTGA
TTGACAAATACGATTTATCTAATTTACACGAAATTGCTTCTGGTGGCGCTCCCCTCTCTAAGGAAGTCGG
GGAAGCGGTTGCCAAGAGGTTCCATCTGCCAGGTATCAGGCAAGGATATGGGCTCACTGAGACTACATCA
GCTATTCTGATTACACCCGAGGGGGATGATAAACCGGGCGCGGTCGGTAAAGTTGTTCCATTTTTTGAAG
CGAAGGTTGTGGATCTGGATACCGGGAAAACGCTGGGCGTTAATCAAAGAGGCGAACTGTGTGTGAGAGG
TCCTATGATTATGTCCGGTTATGTAAACAATCCGGAAGCGACCAACGCCTTGATTGACAAGGATGGATGG
CTACATTCTGGAGACATAGCTTACTGGGACGAGGACGAACACTTCTTCATCGTTGACCGCCTGAAGTCTC
TGATTAAGTACAAAGGCTATCAGGTGGCTCCCGCTGAATTGGAATCCATCTTGCTCCAACACCCCAACAT
CTTCGACGCAGGTGTCGCAGGTCTGCCCGACGATGACGCCGGTGAACTTCCCGCCGCCGTTGTTGTTTTG
GAGCACGGAAAGACGATGACGGAAAAAGAGATCGTGGATTACGTCGCCAGTCAAGTAACAACCGCGAAAA
AGTTGCGCGGAGGAGTTGTGTTTGTGGACGAAGTACCGAAAGGTCTTACCGGAAAACTCGACGCAAGAAA
AATCAGAGAGATCCTCATAAAGGCCAAGAAGGGCGGAAAGATCGCCGTGGGTTCGGATTATAAGGACCAT
GACGGAGACTATAAGGACCATGACCTCGACGCTGCAGCAGCGGATTATAAGGACGATGACGATAAGTGAG
CTTGTCCTGCTTTAATGAGATATGCGAGAAGCCTATGATCGCATGATATTTGCTTTCAATTCTGTTGTGC
ACGTTGTAAAAAACCTGAGCATGTGTAGCTCAGATCCTTACCGCCGGTTTCGGTTCATTCTAATGAATAT
ATCACCCGTTACTATCGTATTTTTATGAATAATATTCTCCGTTCAATTTACTGATTGTACCCTACTACTT
ATATGTACAATATTAAAATGAAAACAATATATTGTGCTGAATAGGTTTATAGCGACATCTATGATAGAGC
GCCACAATAACAAACAATTGCGTTTTATTATTACAAATCCAATTTTAAAAAAAGCGGCAGAACCGGTCAA
ACCTAAAAGACTGATTACATAAATCTTATTCAAATTTCAAAAGTGCCCCAGGGGCTAGTATCTACGACAC
ACCGAGCGGCGAACTAATAACGCTCACTGAAGGGAACTCCGGTTCCCCGCCGGCGCGCATGGGTGAGATT
CCTTGAAGTTGAGTATTGGCCGTCCGCTCTACCGAAAGTTACGGGCACCATTCAACCCGGTCCAGCACGG
CGGCCGGGTAACCGACTTGCTGCCCCGAGAATTATGCAGCATTTTTTTGGTGTATGTGGGCCCCAAATGA
AGTGCAGGTCAAACCTTGACAGTGACGACAAATCGTTGGGCGGGTCCAGGGCGAATTTTGCGACAACATG
TCGAGGCTCAGCAGGACCGCT
Features (pLannotate 1.2.2; 11 found; start..end, strand, type, name):
     42..66      +  misc_feature   RB T-DNA repeat: right border repeat from nopaline C58 T-DNA
    178..198     -  CDS            TetR (fragment): tetracycline resistance regulatory protein; tetR
    225..1370    -  CDS            trfA: TRFA_ECOLX - Experimental evidence at protein level: Swiss-Prot protein existence level 1. Also involved in plasmid copy number control, promoting intermolecular coupling of protein bound iterons at oriV, which inhibits replication initiation. From Escherichia coli.
   1706..2294    -  rep_origin     ori: high-copy-number ColE1/pMB1/pBR322/pUC origin of replication
   2465..3325    -  CDS            AmpR: β-lactamase; bla; confers resistance to ampicillin, carbenicillin, and related antibiotics
   3326..3430    -  promoter       AmpR promoter: bla
   3517..4148    -  rep_origin     oriV: incP origin of replication
   4240..4264    +  misc_feature   LB T-DNA repeat: left border repeat from nopaline C58 T-DNA
   4503..4558    +  misc_feature   TMV Ω: translational enhancer from the tobacco mosaic virus 5'-leader sequence (Gallie et al., 1988)
   4560..6209    +  CDS            luciferase: firefly luciferase; luc+; enhanced luc+ version of the luciferase gene
   6307..7014    +  terminator     OCS terminator: octopine synthase terminator
