[The description below was written by a language model from this plasmid's Addgene catalogue record and pLannotate feature annotations shown in this document.]
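Description:
pEPYC1CB0495 is a MoClo (Golden Gate modular cloning) Level 1 plasmid of about 7 kb carrying a single plant transcription unit that reports promoter activity through firefly luciferase. It is built in the pICH47732 Level 1 acceptor, a binary-type backbone. The feature table shows nopaline C58 left and right T-DNA border repeats flanking the cassette, together with the broad-host-range incP oriV and its trfA replication initiator gene. These elements allow maintenance in Agrobacterium as well as E. coli. A high-copy ColE1/pUC-type origin supports propagation in E. coli, and selection is by ampicillin through the bla gene and its promoter. A very short TetR fragment is also annotated and appears to be a backbone remnant. The cassette was assembled through BsaI sites that were destroyed during cloning, as is usual for Type IIS assembly.

The insert is described as MinSyn_027::TMV::LucF::Flag::ocsT. MinSyn_027 is a minimal synthetic plant promoter. It is not annotated in the feature table but presumably occupies the region between the left border and the TMV Ω leader. The Ω sequence, a translational enhancer from the tobacco mosaic virus 5′ leader, sits immediately upstream of the luc+ firefly luciferase coding sequence. According to the insert name, a Flag epitope tag follows the luciferase, though it is also not separately annotated. The octopine synthase terminator ends the transcription unit.

The construct serves as a quantitative reporter of the strength of this rationally designed promoter in plant cells. As a Level 1 module, it could in principle also be combined with other transcription units in higher-level MoClo assemblies.
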