Addgene plasmid #154741: pEPYC1CB0495
Purpose: MoClo Level 1 luciferase reporter
Depositing lab: Nicola Patron. Depositing organization: Earlham Institute. Publication: Rational design of minimal synthetic promoters for plants. Cai YM, Kallam K, Tidd H, Gendarini G, Salzman A, Patron NJ. Nucleic Acids Res. 2020 Aug 28. pii: 5897334. doi: 10.1093/nar/gkaa682. PubMed 32856047.
Backbone
  Vector backbone: pICH47732
  Vector type: Synthetic Biology
Growth in bacteria
  Bacterial resistance: Ampicillin, 100 μg/mL
  Growth temperature: 37°C
  Growth strain: NEB Stable
  Copy number: High Copy
Gene/Insert
  Gene/Insert name: MinSyn_027 Firefly luciferase expression cassette [MinSyn_027::TMV::LucF::Flag::ocsT]
  Species: Synthetic
  Cloning method: Restriction Enzyme; 5′ cloning site BsaI (destroyed during cloning); 3′ cloning site BsaI (destroyed during cloning)
Terms and licenses: Academic/Nonprofit Terms; Industry Terms: Not Available to Industry
Depositor comments: Please visit https://www.biorxiv.org/content/10.1101/2020.05.14.095406v1 for bioRxiv preprint.
How to cite: pEPYC1CB0495 was a gift from Nicola Patron (Addgene plasmid # 154741 ; http://n2t.net/addgene:154741 ; RRID:Addgene_154741)
